Addgene plasmid #157196: pD649-HAsp-F11R-COMP5AP-AviTag-9xHis
Purpose: Mammalian expression of cell-surface protein extracellular domain fused to COMP5AP-AviTag-9xHis. Protein is secreted from cells.
Depositing lab: Chris Garcia. Depositing organization: Stanford University. Publication: A Human IgSF Cell-Surface Interactome Reveals a Complex Network of Protein-Protein Interactions. Wojtowicz WM, Vielmetter J, Fernandes RA, Siepe DH, Eastman CL, Chisholm GB, Cox S, Klock H, Anderson PW, Rue SM, Miller JJ, Glaser SM, Bragstad ML, Vance J, Lam AW, Lesley SA, Zinn K, Garcia KC. Cell. 2020 Aug 20;182(4):1027-1043.e17. doi: 10.1016/j.cell.2020.07.025. PubMed 32822567.
Backbone
  Vector backbone: pD649
  Backbone size w/o insert (bp): 7153
  Vector type: Mammalian Expression
Growth in bacteria
  Bacterial resistance: Ampicillin, 100 μg/mL
  Growth temperature: 37°C
  Growth strain: DH5alpha
  Copy number: High Copy
Gene/Insert
  Gene/Insert name: F11R (alt name: JAM1)
  Species: H. sapiens (human)
  Insert size (bp): 633
  Entrez Gene: F11R (a.k.a. CD321, JAM, JAM1, JAMA, JCAM, KAT, PAM-1)
  Promoter: CMV/SP6
  Tag / fusion protein: COMP5AP-AviTag-9xHis (C terminal on backbone)
  Cloning method: Restriction Enzyme; 5′ cloning site GCGGCCGC (not destroyed); 3′ cloning site GGCGCGCC (not destroyed)
  Sequencing primers: 5′ ATTTAGGTGACACTATAG; 3′ CGTCGCACTCCATCACGGTG
Resource information
  A portion of this plasmid was derived from a plasmid made by: synthesis by ThermoFisher
Terms and licenses: Academic/Nonprofit Terms; Industry Terms: Not Available to Industry
Depositor comments: Some plasmids in this collection may have an IS4-like element ISVsa5 family transposase upstream of the CMV promoter.
How to cite: pD649-HAsp-F11R-COMP5AP-AviTag-9xHis was a gift from Chris Garcia (Addgene plasmid # 157196 ; http://n2t.net/addgene:157196 ; RRID:Addgene_157196)
