[The description below was written by a language model from this plasmid's Addgene catalogue record and pLannotate feature annotations shown in this document.]
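Description:
pD649-HAsp-F11R-COMP5AP-AviTag-9xHis is a mammalian expression plasmid built on the pD649 backbone for producing a secreted, multimerised form of the extracellular domain of human F11R (also known as JAM1/JAM-A, CD321). It is propagated in E. coli as a high-copy plasmid through a ColE1/pUC-type origin and selected with ampicillin via the bla gene. The annotation also shows an SV40 early promoter and a bacterial EM7 promoter upstream of a puromycin N-acetyltransferase coding sequence and an SV40 poly(A) signal, which would allow puromycin selection in mammalian cells. Short hits to KanR, lacZα, ble, f1 ori and the rrnB terminator appear to be backbone remnants rather than functional parts. The depositor notes that some plasmids in this collection may carry an IS4-like transposase insertion upstream of the CMV promoter; none is annotated here.

The expression cassette is driven by the CMV enhancer/promoter followed by a CMV intron A fragment, with an SP6 promoter just upstream of the coding region that also serves as a sequencing primer site. The open reading frame starts with a secretion signal ("HAsp" in the name, although the annotation tool matched this region partially to an IgH signal sequence). The F11R ectodomain follows, cloned between retained NotI and AscI sites. It is fused at its C terminus to the coiled-coil pentamerisation domain of rat COMP, human placental alkaline phosphatase, an AviTag for enzymatic biotinylation and a polyhistidine tag (9xHis by name, annotated as 8xHis), and the cassette ends in a bGH poly(A) signal. Pentamerisation raises avidity for weak binding partners, and the phosphatase gives an enzymatic readout. The construct therefore suits use as a soluble probe in extracellular protein–protein interaction screening, in line with the associated human IgSF cell-surface interactome study.
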