Features (pLannotate 1.2.2; 24 found; start..end, strand, type, name):
    119..143     -  CDS            KanR (fragment): aminoglycoside phosphotransferase; aph(3')-Ia; confers resistance to kanamycin
    254..842     +  rep_origin     ori: high-copy-number ColE1/pMB1/pBR322/pUC origin of replication
   1067..1084    +  terminator     rrnB T2 terminator (fragment): transcription terminator T2 from the E. coli rrnB gene
   1109..1128    -  CDS            lacZα (fragment): LacZα fragment of β-galactosidase; lacZ fragment
   1584..1600    +  protein_bind   lac operator: The lac repressor binds to the lac operator to inhibit transcription in E. coli. This inhibition can be relieved by adding lactose or isopropyl-β-D-thiogalactopyranoside (IPTG). lac repressor encoded by lacI
   1843..2146    +  enhancer       CMV enhancer: human cytomegalovirus immediate early enhancer
   2147..2350    +  promoter       CMV promoter: human cytomegalovirus (CMV) immediate early promoter
   2486..2529    +  intron         CMV intron (fragment): modified intron A from human cytomegalovirus
   2581..2599    +  promoter       SP6 promoter: promoter for bacteriophage SP6 RNA polymerase
   2603..2640    +  CDS            IgH signal sequence (fragment): signal sequence from the mouse immunoglobulin heavy chain variable region
   2740..3381    +  CDS            F11R (fragment): JAM1_HUMAN - Also known as JAM1, JCAM. Experimental evidence at protein level: Swiss-Prot protein existence level 1. (Microbial infection) Acts as a receptor for Human Rotavirus strain Wa. From Homo sapiens (Human).
   3478..3657    +  CDS            Comp (fragment): COMP_RAT - Experimental evidence at protein level: Swiss-Prot protein existence level 1. May play a role in the structural integrity of cartilage via its interaction with other extracellular matrix proteins such as the collagens and fibronectin. Can mediate the interaction of chondrocytes with the cartilage extracellular matrix through interaction with cell surface integrin receptors. Could play a role in the pathogenesis of osteoarthritis. Potent suppressor of apoptosis in both primary chondrocytes and transformed cells. Suppresses apoptosis by blocking the activation of caspase-3 and by indu
   3645..5097    +  CDS            SEAP (fragment): secreted alkaline phosphatase from human placenta The natural enzyme has a C-terminal transmembrane sequence that is replaced by a GPI anchor.
   5122..5163    +  CDS            AviTag™ (fragment): peptide tag that allows for enzymatic biotinylation
   5167..5190    +  CDS            8xHis: 8xHis affinity tag
   5336..5447    +  polyA_signal   bGH poly(A) signal: bovine growth hormone polyadenylation signal
   5448..5556    +  rep_origin     f1 ori (fragment): f1 bacteriophage origin of replication; arrow indicates direction of (+) strand synthesis
   5570..5899    +  promoter       SV40 promoter: SV40 enhancer and early promoter
   5947..5994    +  promoter       EM7 promoter: synthetic bacterial promoter&nbsp
   6013..6612    +  CDS            PuroR (fragment): puromycin N-acetyltransferase; pac from Streptomyces; confers resistance to puromycin
   6622..6747    +  CDS            ble (fragment): BLE_KLEPN - Experimental evidence at protein level: Swiss-Prot protein existence level 1. Binding protein with a strong affinity to the bleomycin family of antibiotics. Binds to CL990; an antimitotic-antibiotic compound. From Klebsiella pneumoniae.
   6742..6863    +  polyA_signal   SV40 poly(A) signal: SV40 polyadenylation signal
   6916..7776    -  CDS            AmpR: β-lactamase; bla; confers resistance to ampicillin, carbenicillin, and related antibiotics
   7779..89      -  promoter       AmpR promoter (fragment) (across the origin): bla
>Addgene plasmid #157196 | pD649-HAsp-F11R-COMP5AP-AviTag-9xHis | depositor full sequence | sequence record 303501 | Full Sequence
TTTCAATATTATTGAAGCATTTATCAGGGTTATTGTCTCATGAGCGGATACATATTTGAATGTATTTAGA
AAAATAAACAAATAGGGGTCAGTGTTACAACCAATTAACCAATTCTGAACATTATCGCGAGCCCATTTAT
ACCTGAATATGGCTCATAACACCCCTTGCTCATGACCAAAATCCCTTAACGTGAGTTACGCGCGCGTCGT
TCCACTGAGCGTCAGACCCCGTAGAAAAGATCAAAGGATCTTCTTGAGATCCTTTTTTTCTGCGCGTAAT
CTGCTGCTTGCAAACAAAAAAACCACCGCTACCAGCGGTGGTTTGTTTGCCGGATCAAGAGCTACCAACT
CTTTTTCCGAAGGTAACTGGCTTCAGCAGAGCGCAGATACCAAATACTGTTCTTCTAGTGTAGCCGTAGT
TAGCCCACCACTTCAAGAACTCTGTAGCACCGCCTACATACCTCGCTCTGCTAATCCTGTTACCAGTGGC
TGCTGCCAGTGGCGATAAGTCGTGTCTTACCGGGTTGGACTCAAGACGATAGTTACCGGATAAGGCGCAG
CGGTCGGGCTGAACGGGGGGTTCGTGCACACAGCCCAGCTTGGAGCGAACGACCTACACCGAACTGAGAT
ACCTACAGCGTGAGCTATGAGAAAGCGCCACGCTTCCCGAAGGGAGAAAGGCGGACAGGTATCCGGTAAG
CGGCAGGGTCGGAACAGGAGAGCGCACGAGGGAGCTTCCAGGGGGAAACGCCTGGTATCTTTATAGTCCT
GTCGGGTTTCGCCACCTCTGACTTGAGCGTCGATTTTTGTGATGCTCGTCAGGGGGGCGGAGCCTATGGA
AAAACGCCAGCAACGCGGCCTTTTTACGGTTCCTGGCCTTTTGCTGGCCTTTTGCTCACATGTTCTTTCC
TGCGTTATCCCCTGATTCTGTGGATAACCGTATTACCGCCTTTGAGTGAGCTGATACCGCTCGCCGCAGC
CGAACGACCGAGCGCAGCGAGTCAGTGAGCGAGGAAGCGGAAGGCGAGAGTAGGGAACTGCCAGGCATCA
AACTAAGCAGAAGGCCCCTGACGGATGGCCTTTTTGCGTTTCTACAAACTCTTTCTGTGTTGTAAAACGA
CGGCCAGTCTTAAGCTCGGGCCCCCTGGGCGGTTCTGATAACGAGTAATCGTTAATCCGCAAATAACGTA
AAAACCCGCTTCGGCGGGTTTTTTTATGGGGGGAGTTTAGGGAAAGAGCATTTGTCAGAATATTTAAGGG
CGCCTGTCACTTTGCTTGATATATGAGAATTATTTAACCTTATAAATGAGAAAAAAGCAACGCACTTTAA
ATAAGATACGTTGCTTTTTCGATTGATGAACACCTATAATTAAACTATTCATCTATTATTTATGATTTTT
TGTATATACAATATTTCTAGTTTGTTAAAGAGAATTAAGAAAATAAATCTCGAAAATAATAAAGGGAAAA
TCAGTTTTTGATATCAAAATTATACATGTCAACGATAATACAAAATATAATACAAACTATAAGATGTTAT
CAGTATTTATTATCATTTAGAATAAATTTTGTGTCGCCCTTAATTGTGAGCGGATAACAATTACGAGCTT
CATGCACAGTGGCGTTGACTCAATATTGGCCATTAGCCATATTATTCATTGGTTATATAGCATAAATCAA
TATTGGCTATTGGCCATTGCATACGTTGTATCTATATCATAATATGTACATTTATATTGGCTCATGTCCA
ATATGACCGCCATGTTGGCATTGATTATTGACTAGTTATTAATAGTAATCAATTACGGGGTCATTAGTTC
ATAGCCCATATATGGAGTTCCGCGTTACATAACTTACGGTAAATGGCCCGCCTGGCTGACCGCCCAACGA
CCCCCGCCCATTGACGTCAATAATGACGTATGTTCCCATAGTAACGCCAATAGGGACTTTCCATTGACGT
CAATGGGTGGAGTATTTACGGTAAACTGCCCACTTGGCAGTACATCAAGTGTATCATATGCCAAGTACGC
CCCCTATTGACGTCAATGACGGTAAATGGCCCGCCTGGCATTATGCCCAGTACATGACCTTATGGGACTT
TCCTACTTGGCAGTACATCTACGTATTAGTCATCGCTATTACCATGGTGATGCGGTTTTGGCAGTACATC
AATGGGCGTGGATAGCGGTTTGACTCACGGGGATTTCCAAGTCTCCACCCCATTGACGTCAATGGGAGTT
TGTTTTGGCACCAAAATCAACGGGACTTTCCAAAATGTCGTAACAACTCCGCCCCATTGACGCAAATGGG
CGGTAGGCGTGTACGGTGGGAGGTCTATATAAGCAGAGCTCGTTTAGTGAACCGTCAGATCGCCTGGAGA
CGCCATCCACGCTGTTTTGACCTCCATAGAAGACACCGGGACCGATCCAGCCTCCGCGGCCGGGAACGGT
GCATTGGAACGCGGATTCCCCGTGCCAAGAGTGACGTAAGTACCGCCTATAGAGTCTATAGGCCCACCCC
CTTGGCTTCGTTAGAACGCGGCTACAATTAATACATAACCTTATGTATCATACACATACGATTTAGGTGA
CACTATAGAATAACATCCACTTTGCCTTTCTCTCCACAGGTGTCCACTCCCAGGTCCAACTGCACCTCGG
TTCTATCGAAAACGCGCCTGCTAGCGCCACCATGAAGACCATCATTGCCCTGAGCTACATCTTCTGCCTG
GTGTTCGCTGCGGCCGCCTCTGTGACAGTGCACTCTTCTGAACCCGAAGTGCGCATCCCCGAGAACAACC
CTGTGAAGCTGAGCTGCGCCTACAGCGGCTTTAGCAGCCCTAGAGTGGAATGGAAGTTCGACCAGGGCGA
CACCACCAGACTCGTGTGCTACAACAACAAGATCACCGCCAGCTACGAGGACAGAGTGACCTTTCTGCCT
ACCGGCATCACCTTCAAGAGCGTGACCAGAGAGGACACCGGCACCTACACCTGTATGGTGTCTGAGGAAG
GCGGCAACAGCTACGGCGAAGTGAAAGTGAAACTGATCGTGCTGGTGCCTCCTAGCAAGCCCACCGTGAA
TATCCCTAGCAGCGCCACCATCGGCAATAGAGCCGTGCTGACATGTAGCGAGCAGGATGGCAGCCCTCCT
AGCGAGTACACCTGGTTCAAGGACGGCATCGTGATGCCCACCAATCCTAAGAGCACCCGGGCCTTCAGCA
ACAGCAGCTACGTGCTGAATCCTACCACCGGCGAGCTGGTGTTTGATCCTCTGTCTGCCAGCGATACCGG
CGAGTACTCTTGCGAGGCCAGAAATGGCTACGGCACCCCTATGACAAGCAACGCCGTCAGAATGGAAGCC
GTGGAACGGAACGTTGGCGTTGGCGCGCCGGAAGATCAAGTTGATCCAAGATTGATTGATGGCAAGGGCG
GATCTCTGGAGGTGCTGTTCCAGGGACCAGGCGGAAGCGGCAATCCCGGCGGCGATCTGGCCCCCCAGAT
GCTGCGCGAGCTGCAGGAGACCAATGCCGCCCTGCAGGACGTGCGCGAGCTGCTGCGCCACCGCGTGAAG
GAGATCACCTTCCTGAAGAACACCGTGATGGAGTGCGACGCCTGCGGTATGCAGCCCTCTAGAGGCTCCG
GCTCCATCATCCCAGTTGAGGAGGAGAACCCGGACTTCTGGAACCGCGAGGCAGCCGAGGCCCTGGGTGC
CGCCAAGAAGCTGCAGCCTGCACAGACAGCCGCCAAGAACCTCATCATCTTCCTGGGCGATGGGATGGGG
GTGTCTACGGTGACAGCTGCCAGGATCCTAAAAGGGCAGAAGAAGGACAAACTGGGGCCTGAGATACCCC
TGGCCATGGACCGCTTCCCATATGTGGCTCTGTCCAAGACATACAATGTAGACAAACATGTGCCAGACAG
TGGAGCCACAGCCACGGCCTACCTGTGCGGGGTCAAGGGCAACTTCCAGACCATTGGCTTGAGTGCAGCC
GCCCGCTTTAACCAGTGCAACACGACACGCGGCAACGAGGTCATCTCCGTGATGAATCGGGCCAAGAAAG
CAGGGAAGTCAGTGGGAGTGGTAACCACCACACGAGTGCAGCACGCCTCGCCAGCCGGCACCTACGCCCA
CACGGTGAACCGCAACTGGTACTCGGACGCCGACGTGCCTGCCTCGGCCCGCCAGGAGGGGTGCCAGGAC
ATCGCTACGCAGCTCATCTCCAACATGGACATTGACGTGATCCTAGGTGGAGGCCGAAAGTACATGTTTC
GCATGGGAACCCCAGACCCTGAGTACCCAGATGACTACAGCCAAGGTGGGACCAGGCTGGACGGGAAGAA
TCTGGTGCAGGAATGGCTGGCGAAGCGCCAGGGTGCCCGGTATGTGTGGAACCGCACTGAGCTCATGCAG
GCTTCCCTGGACCCGTCTGTGACCCATCTCATGGGTCTCTTTGAGCCTGGAGACATGAAATACGAGATCC
ACCGAGACTCCACACTGGACCCCTCCCTGATGGAGATGACAGAGGCTGCCCTGCGCCTGCTGAGCAGGAA
CCCCCGCGGCTTCTTCCTCTTCGTGGAGGGTGGTCGCATCGACCATGGTCATCATGAAAGCAGGGCTTAC
CGGGCACTGACTGAGACGATCATGTTCGACGACGCCATTGAGAGGGCGGGCCAGCTCACCAGCGAGGAGG
ACACGCTGAGCCTCGTCACTGCCGACCACTCCCACGTCTTCTCCTTCGGAGGCTACCCCCTGCGAGGGAG
CTCCATCTTCGGGCTGGCCCCTGGCAAGGCCCGGGACAGGAAGGCCTACACGGTCCTCCTATACGGAAAC
GGTCCAGGCTATGTGCTCAAGGACGGCGCCCGGCCGGATGTTACCGAGAGCGAGAGCGGGAGCCCCGAGT
ATCGGCAGCAGTCAGCAGTGCCCCTGGACGAAGAGACCCACGCAGGCGAGGACGTGGCGGTGTTCGCGCG
CGGCCCGCAGGCGCACCTGGTTCACGGCGTGCAGGAGCAGACCTTCATAGCGCACGTCATGGCCTTCGCC
GCCTGCCTGGAGCCCTACACCGCCTGCGACCTGGCGCCCCCCGCCGGCACCACCGACGCCGCGCACCCGG
GTGGCGGAGGACTGAACGACATCTTCGAGGCTCAGAAAATCGAATGGCACGAACATCACCATCACCATCA
CCATCACCATTAAGGCCGGCCTGTAGTCACTGGCACAACGCGTTACCCGGTAAGCCAATCGGGTATACAC
GGTCGTCATACTGCAGACAGGGTTCTTCTACTTTGCAAGATAGTCTTGAGTAGTAAAATAAATAGATAGA
GAAAATCAGCCTCGACTGTGCCTTCTAGTTGCCAGCCATCTGTTGTTTGCCCCTCCCCCGTGCCTTCCTT
GACCCTGGAAGGTGCCACTCCCACTGTCCTTTCCTAATAAAATGAGGAAATTGCATCACAACACTCAACC
CTATCTCGGTCTATTCTTTTGATTTATAAGGGATTTTGCCGATTTCGGCCTATTGGTTAAAAAATGAGCT
GATTTAACAAAAATTTAACGCGAATTAATTCTGTGGAATGTGTGTCAGTTAGGGTGTGGAAAGTCCCCAG
GCTCCCCAGCAGGCAGAAGTATGCAAAGCATGCATCTCAATTAGTCAGCAACCAGGTGTGGAAAGTCCCC
AGGCTCCCCAGCAGGCAGAAGTATGCAAAGCATGCATCTCAATTAGTCAGCAACCATAGTCCCGCCCCTA
ACTCCGCCCATCCCGCCCCTAACTCCGCCCAGTTCCGCCCATTCTCCGCCCCATGGCTGACTAATTTTTT
TTATTTATGCAGAGGCCGAGGCCGCCTCTGCCTCTGAGCTATTCCAGAAGTAGTGAGGAGGCTTTTTTGG
AGGCCTAGGCTTTTGCAAAAAGCTCCCGGGAGCTTGTATATCCATTTTCGGATCTGATCAGCACGTGTTG
ACAATTAATCATCGGCATAGTATATCGGCATAGTATAATACGACAAGGTGAGGAACTAAACCATGACCGA
GTACAAGCCCACGGTGCGCCTCGCCACCCGCGACGACGTCCCCAGGGCCGTACGCACCCTCGCCGCCGCG
TTCGCCGACTACCCCGCCACGCGCCACACCGTCGATCCGGACCGCCACATCGAGCGGGTCACCGAGCTGC
AAGAACTCTTCCTCACGCGCGTCGGGCTCGACATCGGCAAGGTGTGGGTCGCGGACGACGGCGCCGCGGT
GGCGGTCTGGACCACGCCGGAGAGCGTCGAAGCGGGGGCGGTGTTCGCCGAGATCGGCCCGCGCATGGCC
GAGTTGAGCGGTTCCCGGCTGGCCGCGCAGCAACAGATGGAAGGCCTCCTGGCGCCGCACCGGCCCAAGG
AGCCCGCGTGGTTCCTGGCCACCGTCGGCGTCTCGCCCGACCACCAGGGCAAGGGTCTGGGCAGCGCCGT
CGTGCTCCCCGGAGTGGAGGCGGCCGAGCGCGCCGGGGTGCCCGCCTTCCTGGAGACATCCGCGCCCCGC
AACCTCCCCTTCTACGAGCGGCTCGGCTTCACCGTCACCGCCGACGTCGAGGTGCCCGAAGGACCGCGCA
CCTGGTGCATGACCCGCAAGCCCGGTGCCTGACACGTGCTACGAGATTTCGATTCCACCGCCGCCTTCTA
TGAAAGGTTGGGCTTCGGAATCGTTTTCCGGGACGCCGGCTGGATGATCCTCCAGCGCGGGGATCTCATG
CTGGAGTTCTTCGCCCACCCCAACTTGTTTATTGCAGCTTATAATGGTTACAAATAAAGCAATAGCATCA
CAAATTTCACAAATAAAGCATTTTTTTCACTGCATTCTAGTTGTGGTTTGTCCAAACTCATCAATGTATC
TTATCATGTCTGTATACCGTCGACCTCTAGCTAGAGCTTGGCGTAATCATGGTCATTACCAATGCTTAAT
CAGTGAGGCACCTATCTCAGCGATCTGTCTATTTCGTTCATCCATAGTTGCCTGACTCCCCGTCGTGTAG
ATAACTACGATACGGGAGGGCTTACCATCTGGCCCCAGCGCTGCGATGATACCGCGAGAACCACGCTCAC
CGGCTCCGGATTTATCAGCAATAAACCAGCCAGCCGGAAGGGCCGAGCGCAGAAGTGGTCCTGCAACTTT
ATCCGCCTCCATCCAGTCTATTAATTGTTGCCGGGAAGCTAGAGTAAGTAGTTCGCCAGTTAATAGTTTG
CGCAACGTTGTTGCCATCGCTACAGGCATCGTGGTGTCACGCTCGTCGTTTGGTATGGCTTCATTCAGCT
CCGGTTCCCAACGATCAAGGCGAGTTACATGATCCCCCATGTTGTGCAAAAAAGCGGTTAGCTCCTTCGG
TCCTCCGATCGTTGTCAGAAGTAAGTTGGCCGCAGTGTTATCACTCATGGTTATGGCAGCACTGCATAAT
TCTCTTACTGTCATGCCATCCGTAAGATGCTTTTCTGTGACTGGTGAGTACTCAACCAAGTCATTCTGAG
AATAGTGTATGCGGCGACCGAGTTGCTCTTGCCCGGCGTCAATACGGGATAATACCGCGCCACATAGCAG
AACTTTAAAAGTGCTCATCATTGGAAAACGTTCTTCGGGGCGAAAACTCTCAAGGATCTTACCGCTGTTG
AGATCCAGTTCGATGTAACCCACTCGTGCACCCAACTGATCTTCAGCATCTTTTACTTTCACCAGCGTTT
CTGGGTGAGCAAAAACAGGAAGGCAAAATGCCGCAAAAAAGGGAATAAGGGCGACACGGAAATGTTGAAT
ACTCATATTCTTCCTT
