>Addgene plasmid #157196 | pD649-HAsp-F11R-COMP5AP-AviTag-9xHis | depositor partial sequence | sequence record 303502 | insert (extracellular domain)
TCTGTGACAGTGCACTCTTCTGAACCCGAAGTGCGCATCCCCGAGAACAACCCTGTGAAGCTGAGCTGCG
CCTACAGCGGCTTTAGCAGCCCTAGAGTGGAATGGAAGTTCGACCAGGGCGACACCACCAGACTCGTGTG
CTACAACAACAAGATCACCGCCAGCTACGAGGACAGAGTGACCTTTCTGCCTACCGGCATCACCTTCAAG
AGCGTGACCAGAGAGGACACCGGCACCTACACCTGTATGGTGTCTGAGGAAGGCGGCAACAGCTACGGCG
AAGTGAAAGTGAAACTGATCGTGCTGGTGCCTCCTAGCAAGCCCACCGTGAATATCCCTAGCAGCGCCAC
CATCGGCAATAGAGCCGTGCTGACATGTAGCGAGCAGGATGGCAGCCCTCCTAGCGAGTACACCTGGTTC
AAGGACGGCATCGTGATGCCCACCAATCCTAAGAGCACCCGGGCCTTCAGCAACAGCAGCTACGTGCTGA
ATCCTACCACCGGCGAGCTGGTGTTTGATCCTCTGTCTGCCAGCGATACCGGCGAGTACTCTTGCGAGGC
CAGAAATGGCTACGGCACCCCTATGACAAGCAACGCCGTCAGAATGGAAGCCGTGGAACGGAACGTTGGC
GTT
